Addgene plasmid #32146: pJFRC173-20XUAS-IVS-Dre::PEST
Purpose: Expresses Dre recombinase under control of 20XUAS sites in Drosophila
Depositing lab: Gerald Rubin. Depositing organization: HHMI, Janelia Research Campus. Publication: Multiple new site-specific recombinases for use in manipulating animal genomes. Nern A, Pfeiffer BD, Svoboda K, Rubin GM. Proc Natl Acad Sci U S A. 2011 Aug 9. 10.1073/pnas.1111704108 PubMed 21831835.
Backbone
  Vector backbone: pJFRC7-20XUAS-IVS-mCD8::GFP
  Vector type: Insect Expression
Growth in bacteria
  Bacterial resistance: Ampicillin, 100 μg/mL
  Growth temperature: 37°C
  Growth strain: Top10/P3
  Copy number: High Copy
Gene/Insert
  Gene/Insert name: Dre::PEST
  Promoter: Hsp70
  Cloning method: Restriction Enzyme; 5′ cloning site XhoI (not destroyed); 3′ cloning site XbaI (not destroyed)
  Sequencing primers: 5′ hsp70 F: GAGCGCCGGAGTATAAATAGAG
Terms and licenses: Academic/Nonprofit Terms; Industry Terms: Not Available to Industry
How to cite: pJFRC173-20XUAS-IVS-Dre::PEST was a gift from Gerald Rubin (Addgene plasmid # 32146 ; http://n2t.net/addgene:32146 ; RRID:Addgene_32146)
