[The description below was written by a language model from this plasmid's Addgene catalogue record and pLannotate feature annotations shown in this document.]
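Description:
pJFRC173-20XUAS-IVS-Dre::PEST is a 9.3 kb Drosophila transgenesis and expression plasmid built on the pJFRC7-20XUAS-IVS-mCD8::GFP backbone, with the original reporter replaced by a Dre::PEST coding sequence cloned between XhoI and XbaI sites. In bacteria it is maintained as a high-copy plasmid through a ColE1/pUC-type origin and selected with ampicillin via the β-lactamase gene. For fly work it carries a φC31 attB site, which allows integrase-mediated insertion into a genomic attP landing site, and a mini-white eye-colour marker for identifying transformants.

The expression cassette consists of four tandem 5X UAS blocks (20 GAL4-binding sites in total) placed upstream of the Drosophila hsp70Bb promoter, which here supplies the promoter function downstream of the UAS array so that transcription depends on GAL4. This is followed by the IVS element, a modified myosin heavy chain intron 16 of the kind included to improve expression. The Dre recombinase open reading frame itself was not annotated by the automated feature caller, but it presumably occupies the unannotated interval between the intron and a mouse ornithine decarboxylase fragment. That fragment corresponds to the PEST degradation signal, which shortens protein half-life and so limits persistence of recombinase activity. The transcript ends in an SV40 3′ region containing the small t intron and poly(A) signal; the small t, large T and NLS "CDS" hits in this stretch are non-coding remnants of that SV40 segment rather than expressed tags.

The construct is used to make flies that express Dre under GAL4 control, giving tissue-specific site-specific recombination as part of a set of recombinases for genome manipulation.
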