Features (pLannotate 1.2.2; 21 found; start..end, strand, type, name):
     31..135     +  promoter       AmpR promoter: bla
    136..996     +  CDS            AmpR: β-lactamase; bla; confers resistance to ampicillin, carbenicillin, and related antibiotics
   1167..1755    +  rep_origin     ori: high-copy-number ColE1/pMB1/pBR322/pUC origin of replication
   1842..1911    +  protein_bind   attB: attB site for the φC31 integrase (Groth et al., 2000) phage φC31 integrase
   2606..5478    +  CDS            mini-white: Drosophila white gene eye color pigment; white; This is a modified version of the white gene lacking part of the first intron.
   6251..6406    +  CDS            YPB1_ECOLX (fragment): Protein predicted: Swiss-Prot protein existence level 4. From Escherichia coli.
   6488..6509    -  misc_feature   MCS (fragment): pUC18/19 multiple cloning site
   6508..6602    +  protein_bind   5X UAS: five tandem copies of the "ScaI site" 17-mer CGGAGTACTGTCCTCCG, an upstream activating sequence (UAS) that efficiently binds yeast Gal4 (Webster et al., 1988; Pfeiffer et al., 2010) GAL4
   6636..6730    +  protein_bind   5X UAS: five tandem copies of the "ScaI site" 17-mer CGGAGTACTGTCCTCCG, an upstream activating sequence (UAS) that efficiently binds yeast Gal4 (Webster et al., 1988; Pfeiffer et al., 2010) GAL4
   6764..6858    +  protein_bind   5X UAS: five tandem copies of the "ScaI site" 17-mer CGGAGTACTGTCCTCCG, an upstream activating sequence (UAS) that efficiently binds yeast Gal4 (Webster et al., 1988; Pfeiffer et al., 2010) GAL4
   6877..6893    -  misc_feature   MCS (fragment): pUC18/19 multiple cloning site
   6892..6986    +  protein_bind   5X UAS: five tandem copies of the "ScaI site" 17-mer CGGAGTACTGTCCTCCG, an upstream activating sequence (UAS) that efficiently binds yeast Gal4 (Webster et al., 1988; Pfeiffer et al., 2010) GAL4
   7011..7249    +  promoter       hsp70 promoter: Drosophila melanogaster hsp70Bb promoter
   7264..7330    +  intron         Mhc intron: modified Drosophila myosin heavy chain intron 16 (Pfeiffer et al., 2010)
   8383..8502    +  CDS            Odc1 (fragment): DCOR_MOUSE - Also known as Odc. Experimental evidence at protein level: Swiss-Prot protein existence level 1. Catalyzes the first and rate-limiting step of polyamine biosynthesis that converts ornithine into putrescine, which is the precursor for the polyamines, spermidine and spermine. Polyamines are essential for cell proliferation and are implicated in cellular processes, ranging from DNA replication to apoptosis. From Mus musculus (Mouse).
   8513..8587    +  CDS            small t antigen (fragment): SV40 (simian virus 40) small t antigen
   8589..8654    +  intron         small t intron: SV40 (simian virus 40) small t antigen intron
   8784..8804    +  CDS            SV40 NLS: nuclear localization signal of SV40 (simian virus 40) large T antigen
   8811..8945    +  CDS            LT_POVHA (fragment): Protein inferred from homology: Swiss-Prot protein existence level 3. Isoform large T antigen is a key early protein essential for both driving viral replication and inducing cellular transformation. Plays a role in viral genome replication by driving entry of quiescent cells into the cell cycle and by autoregulating the synthesis of viral early mRNA. Displays highly oncogenic activities by corrupting the host cellular checkpoint mechanisms that guard cell division and the transcription, replication, and repair of DNA. Participates in the modulation of cellular gene expression preceeding viral
   8970..9053    +  CDS            large T antigen (fragment): large T antigen from SV40 (simian virus 40)
   9076..9210    +  polyA_signal   SV40 poly(A) signal: SV40 polyadenylation signal
>Addgene plasmid #32146 | pJFRC173-20XUAS-IVS-Dre::PEST | depositor full sequence | sequence record 36305 | pJFRC173-20XUAS-IVS-Dre::PEST sequence 9306 bps
GACTCAGGTGGCACTTTTCGGGGAAATGTGCGCGGAACCCCTATTTGTTTATTTTTCTAAATACATTCAA
ATATGTATCCGCTCATGAGACAATAACCCTGATAAATGCTTCAATAATATTGAAAAAGGAAGAGTATGAG
TATTCAACATTTCCGTGTCGCCCTTATTCCCTTTTTTGCGGCATTTTGCCTTCCTGTTTTTGCTCACCCA
GAAACGCTGGTGAAAGTAAAAGATGCTGAAGATCAGTTGGGTGCACGAGTGGGTTACATCGAACTGGATC
TCAACAGCGGTAAGATCCTTGAGAGTTTTCGCCCCGAAGAACGTTTTCCAATGATGAGCACTTTTAAAGT
TCTGCTATGTGGCGCGGTATTATCCCGTATTGACGCCGGGCAAGAGCAACTCGGTCGCCGCATACACTAT
TCTCAGAATGACTTGGTTGAGTACTCACCAGTCACAGAAAAGCATCTTACGGATGGCATGACAGTAAGAG
AATTATGCAGTGCTGCCATAACCATGAGTGATAACACTGCGGCCAACTTACTTCTGACAACGATCGGAGG
ACCGAAGGAGCTAACCGCTTTTTTGCACAACATGGGGGATCATGTAACTCGCCTTGATCGTTGGGAACCG
GAGCTGAATGAAGCCATACCAAACGACGAGCGTGACACCACGATGCCTGTAGCAATGGCAACAACGTTGC
GCAAACTATTAACTGGCGAACTACTTACTCTAGCTTCCCGGCAACAATTAATAGACTGGATGGAGGCGGA
TAAAGTTGCAGGACCACTTCTGCGCTCGGCCCTTCCGGCTGGCTGGTTTATTGCTGATAAATCTGGAGCC
GGTGAGCGTGGGTCTCGCGGTATCATTGCAGCACTGGGGCCAGATGGTAAGCCCTCCCGTATCGTAGTTA
TCTACACGACGGGGAGTCAGGCAACTATGGATGAACGAAATAGACAGATCGCTGAGATAGGTGCCTCACT
GATTAAGCATTGGTAACTGTCAGACCAAGTTTACTCATATATACTTTAGATTGATTTAAAACTTCATTTT
TAATTTAAAAGGATCTAGGTGAAGATCCTTTTTGATAATCTCATGACCAAAATCCCTTAACGTGAGTTTT
CGTTCCACTGAGCGTCAGACCCCGTAGAAAAGATCAAAGGATCTTCTTGAGATCCTTTTTTTCTGCGCGT
AATCTGCTGCTTGCAAACAAAAAAACCACCGCTACCAGCGGTGGTTTGTTTGCCGGATCAAGAGCTACCA
ACTCTTTTTCCGAAGGTAACTGGCTTCAGCAGAGCGCAGATACCAAATACTGTTCTTCTAGTGTAGCCGT
AGTTAGGCCACCACTTCAAGAACTCTGTAGCACCGCCTACATACCTCGCTCTGCTAATCCTGTTACCAGT
GGCTGCTGCCAGTGGCGATAAGTCGTGTCTTACCGGGTTGGACTCAAGACGATAGTTACCGGATAAGGCG
CAGCGGTCGGGCTGAACGGGGGGTTCGTGCACACAGCCCAGCTTGGAGCGAACGACCTACACCGAACTGA
GATACCTACAGCGTGAGCTATGAGAAAGCGCCACGCTTCCCGAAGGGAGAAAGGCGGACAGGTATCCGGT
AAGCGGCAGGGTCGGAACAGGAGAGCGCACGAGGGAGCTTCCAGGGGGAAACGCCTGGTATCTTTATAGT
CCTGTCGGGTTTCGCCACCTCTGACTTGAGCGTCGATTTTTGTGATGCTCGTCAGGGGGGCGGAGCCTAT
GGAAAAACGCCAGCAACGCGGCCTTTTTACGGTTCCTGGCCTTTTGCTGGCCTTTTGCTCACATGTTACC
GTCGACGATGTAGGTCACGGTCTCGAAGCCGCGGTGCGGGTGCCAGGGCGTGCCCTTGGGCTCCCCGGGC
GCGTACTCCACCTCACCCATCTGGTCCATCATGATGAACGGGTCGAGGTGGCGGTAGTTGATCCCGGCGA
ACGCGCGGCGCACCGGGAAGCCCTCGCCCTCGAAACCGCTGGGCGCGGTGGTCACGGTGAGCACGGGACG
TGCGACGGCGTCGGCGGGTGCGGATACGCGGGGCAGCGTCAGCGGGTTCTCGACGGTCACGGCGGGCATG
TCGACAAGCCGAACATATGGGCGCGCCTAGTATGTATGTAAGTTAATAAAACCCATTTTTGCGGAAAGTA
GATAAAAAAAACATTTTTTTTTTTTACTGCACTGGATATCATTGAACTTATCTGATCAGTTTTAAATTTA
CTTCGATCCAAGGGTATTTGATGTACCAGGTTCTTTCGATTACCTCTCACTCAAAATGACATTCCACTCA
AAGTCAGCGCTGTTTGCCTCCTTCTCTGTCCACAGAAATATCGCCGTCTCTTTCGCCGCTGCGTCCGCTA
TCTCTTTCGCCACCGTTTGTAGCGTTACGTAGCGTCAATGTCCGCCTTCAGTTGCATTTTGTCAGCGGTT
TCGTGACGAAGCTCCAAGCGGTTTACGCCATCAATTAAACACAAAGTGCTGTGCCAAAACTCCTCTCGCT
TCTTATTTTTGTTTGTTTTTTGAGTGATTGGGGTGGTGATTGGTTTTGGGTGGGTAAGCAGGGGAAAGTG
TGAAAAATCCCGGCAATGGGCCAAGAGGATCAGGAGCTATTAATTCGCGGAGGCAGCAAACACCCATCTG
CCGAGCATCTGAACAATGTGAGTAGTACATGTGCATACATCTTAAGTTCACTTGATCTATAGGAACTGCG
ATTGCAACATCAAATTGTATGCGGCGTGAGAACTGCGACCCACAAAAATCCCAAACCGCAATTGCACAAA
CAAATAGTGACACGAAACAGATTATTCTGGTAGCTGTTCTCGCTATATAAGACAATTTTTGAGATCATAT
CATGATCAAGACATCTAAAGGCATTCATTTTCGACTATATTCTTTTTTACAAAAAATATAACAACCAGAT
ATTTTAAGCTGATCCTAGATGCACAAAAAATAAATAAAAGTATAAACCTACTTCGTAGGATACTTCGGGG
TACTTTTTGTTCGGGGTTAGATGAGCATAACGCTAGTAGTTGATATTTGAGATCCCCTATCATTGCAGGG
TGACAGCGGAGCGGCTTCGCAGAGCTGCATTAACCAGGGCTTCGGGCAGGCCAAAAACTACGGCACGCTC
CGGCCACCCAGTCCGCCGGAGGACTCCGGTTCAGGGAGCGGCCAACTAGCCGAGAACCTCACCTATGCCT
GGCACAATATGGACATCTTTGGGGCGGTCAATCAGCCGGGCTCCGGATGGCGGCAGCTGGTCAACCGGAC
ACGCGGACTATTCTGCAACGAGCGACACATACCGGCGCCCAGGAAACATTTGCTCAAGAACGGTGAGTTT
CTATTCGCAGTCGGCTGATCTGTGTGAAATCTTAATAAAGGGTCCAATTACCAATTTGAAACTCAGTTTG
CGGCGTGGCCTATCCGGGCGAACTTTTGGCCGTGATGGGCAGTTCCGGTGCCGGAAAGACGACCCTGCTG
AATGCCCTTGCCTTTCGATCGCCGCAGGGCATCCAAGTATCGCCATCCGGGATGCGACTGCTCAATGGCC
AACCTGTGGACGCCAAGGAGATGCAGGCCAGGTGCGCCTATGTCCAGCAGGATGACCTCTTTATCGGCTC
CCTAACGGCCAGGGAACACCTGATTTTCCAAGCCATGGTGCGGATGCCACGACATCTGACCTATCGGCAG
CGAGTGGCCCGCGTGGATCAGGTGATCCAGGAGCTTTCGCTCAGCAAATGTCAGCACACGATCATCGGTG
TGCCCGGCAGGGTGAAAGGTCTGTCCGGCGGAGAAAGGAAGCGTCTGGCATTCGCCTCCGAGGCTCTAAC
CGATCCGCCGCTTCTGATCTGCGATGAGCCCACCTCCGGACTGGACTCCTTTACCGCCCACAGCGTCGTC
CAGGTGCTGAAGAAGCTGTCGCAGAAGGGCAAGACCGTCATCCTGACCATTCATCAGCCGTCTTCCGAGC
TGTTTGAGCTCTTTGACAAGATCCTTCTGATGGCCGAGGGCAGGGTAGCTTTCTTGGGCACTCCCAGCGA
AGCCGTCGACTTCTTTTCCTAGTGAGTTCGATGTGTTTATTAAGGGTATCTAGTATTACATAACATCTCA
ACTCCTATCCAGCGTGGGTGCCCAGTGTCCTACCAACTACAATCCGGCGGACTTTTACGTACAGGTGTTG
GCCGTTGTGCCCGGACGGGAGATCGAGTCCCGTGATCGGATCGCCAAGATATGCGACAATTTTGCCATTA
GCAAAGTAGCCCGGGATATGGAGCAGTTGTTGGCCACCAAAAATCTGGAGAAGCCACTGGAGCAGCCGGA
GAATGGGTACACCTACAAGGCCACCTGGTTCATGCAGTTCCGGGCGGTCCTGTGGCGATCCTGGCTGTCG
GTGCTCAAGGAACCACTCCTCGTAAAAGTGCGACTTATTCAGACAACGGTGAGTGGTTCCAGTGGAAACA
AATGATATAACGCTTACAATTCTTGGAAACAAATTCGCTAGATTTTAGATAGAATTGCCTGATTCCACAC
CCTTCTTAGTTTTTTTCAATGAGATGTATAGTTTATAGTTTTGCAGAAGATAAATAAATTTCATTTAACT
CGCGAATATTAATGAGATGCGAGTAACATTTTAATTTGCAGATGGTTGCCATCTTGATTGGCCTCATCTT
TTTGGGCCAACAACTCACGCAAGTGGGTGTGATGAATATCAACGGAGCCATCTTCCTCTTCCTGACCAAC
ATGACCTTTCAAAACGTCTTTGCCACGATAAATGTAAGTCATGTTTAGAATACATTTGCATTTCAATAAT
TTACTAACTTTCTAATGAATCGATTCGATTTAGGTGTTCACCTCAGAGCTGCCAGTTTTTATGAGGGAGG
CCCGAAGTCGACTTTATCGCTGTGACACATACTTTCTGGGCAAAACGATTGCCGAATTGCCGCTTTTTCT
CACAGTGCCACTGGTCTTCACGGCGATTGCCTATCCGATGATCGGACTGCGGGCCGGAGTGCTGCACTTC
TTCAACTGCCTGGCGCTGGTCACTCTGGTGGCCAATGTGTCAACGTCCTTCGGATATCTAATATCCTGCG
CCAGCTCCTCGACCTCGATGGCGCTGTCTGTGGGTCCGCCGGTTATCATACCATTCCTGCTCTTTGGCGG
CTTCTTCTTGAACTCGGGCTCGGTGCCAGTATACCTCAAATGGTTGTCGTACCTCTCATGGTTCCGTTAC
GCCAACGAGGGTCTGCTGATTAACCAATGGGCGGACGTGGAGCCGGGCGAAATTAGCTGCACATCGTCGA
ACACCACGTGCCCCAGTTCGGGCAAGGTCATCCTGGAGACGCTTAACTTCTCCGCCGCCGATCTGCCGCT
GGACTACGTGGGTCTGGCCATTCTCATCGTGAGCTTCCGGGTGCTCGCATATCTGGCTCTAAGACTTCGG
GCCCGACGCAAGGAGTAGCCGACATATATCCGAAATAACTGCTTGTTTTTTTTTTTTACCATTATTACCA
TCGTGTTTACTGTTTATTGCCCCCTCAAAAAGCTAATGTAATTATATTTGTGCCAATAAAAACAAGATAT
GACCTATAGAATACAAGTATTTCCCCTTCGAACATCCCCACAAGTAGACTTTGGATTTGTCTTCTAACCA
AAAGACTTACACACCTGCATACCTTACATCAAAAACTCGTTTATCGCTACATAAAACACCGGGATATATT
TTTTATATACATACTTTTCAAATCGCGCGCCCTCTTCATAATTCACCTCCACCACACCACGTTTCGTAGT
TGCTCTTTCGCTGTCTCCCACCCGCTCTCCGCAACACATTCACCTTTTGTTCGACGACCTTGGAGCGACT
GTCGTTAGTTCCGCGCGATTCGGTTCGCTCAAATGGTTCCGAGTGGTTCATTTCGTCTCAATAGAAATTA
GTAATAAATATTTGTATGTACAATTTATTTGCTCCAATATATTTGTATATATTTCCCTCACAGCTATATT
TATTCTAATTTAATATTATGACTTTTTAAGGTAATTTTTTGTGACCTGTTCGGAGTGATTAGCGTTACAA
TTTGAACTGAAAGTGACATCCAGTGTTTGTTCCTTGTGTAGATGCATCTCAAAAAAATGGTGGGCATAAT
AGTGTTGTTTATATATATCAAAAATAACAACTATAATAATAAGAATACATTTAATTTAGAAAATGCTTGG
ATTTCACTGGAACTAGGGCGCGCCTCCGGAACATAATGGTGCAGGGCGCTGACTTCCGCGTTTCCAGACT
TTACGAAACACGGAAACCGAAGACCATTCATGTTGTTGCTCAGGTCGCAGACGTTTTGCAGCAGCAGTCG
CTTCACGTTCGCTCGCGTATCGGTGATTCATTCTGCTAACCAGTAAGGCAACCCCGCCAGCCTAGCCGGG
TCCTCAACGACAGGAGCACGATCATGCGCACCCGTGGCCAGGGCCGCAAGCTTGCATGCCTGCAGGTCGG
AGTACTGTCCTCCGAGCGGAGTACTGTCCTCCGAGCGGAGTACTGTCCTCCGAGCGGAGTACTGTCCTCC
GAGCGGAGTACTGTCCTCCGAGCGGAGACTCTAGCCCTAGGGCATGCCTGCAGGTCGGAGTACTGTCCTC
CGAGCGGAGTACTGTCCTCCGAGCGGAGTACTGTCCTCCGAGCGGAGTACTGTCCTCCGAGCGGAGTACT
GTCCTCCGAGCGGAGACTCTAGCGCTAGCGCATGCCTGCAGGTCGGAGTACTGTCCTCCGAGCGGAGTAC
TGTCCTCCGAGCGGAGTACTGTCCTCCGAGCGGAGTACTGTCCTCCGAGCGGAGTACTGTCCTCCGAGCG
GAGACTCTAGCACTAGTGCATGCCTGCAGGTCGGAGTACTGTCCTCCGAGCGGAGTACTGTCCTCCGAGC
GGAGTACTGTCCTCCGAGCGGAGTACTGTCCTCCGAGCGGAGTACTGTCCTCCGAGCGGAGACTCTAGCG
ACGTCGAGCGCCGGAGTATAAATAGAGGCGCTTCGTCTACGGAGCGACAATTCAATTCAAACAAGCAAAG
TGAACACGTCGCTAAGCGAAAGCTAAGCAAATAAACAAGCGCAGCTGAACAAGCTAAACAATCTGCAGTA
AAGTGCAAGTTAAAGTGAATCAATTAAAAGTAACCAGCAACCAAGTAAATCAACTGCAACTACTGAAATC
TGCCAAGAAGTAATTATTGAATACAAGAAGAGAACTCTGAATAGATCTAAAAGGTAGGTTCAACCACTGA
TGCCTAGGCACACCGAAACGACTAACCCTAATTCTTATCCTTTACTTCAGGCGGCCGCGGCTCGAGAATC
AAAATGAGTGAATTGATAATAAGTGGATCGTCCGGTGGCTTTCTCCGTAACATTGGAAAAGAGTACCAAG
AAGCGGCCGAAAACTTCATGCGCTTCATGAACGATCAGGGAGCGTACGCGCCTAATACCCTGAGGGATCT
TCGGCTGGTGTTCCACTCCTGGGCTCGATGGTGCCATGCCCGCCAGTTGGCGTGGTTCCCAATCAGCCCC
GAAATGGCCCGCGAATACTTCCTCCAGCTGCATGACGCAGATTTGGCCAGCACTACGATCGATAAGCATT
ACGCGATGCTGAATATGCTGTTGAGCCATTGCGGATTGCCACCGCTGAGCGACGACAAGTCGGTGTCGCT
GGCTATGCGTCGAATCCGCCGTGAGGCCGCCACTGAAAAAGGCGAGCGCACCGGCCAAGCCATTCCCCTG
CGCTGGGATGATCTGAAACTCTTGGACGTGTTGCTGTCGCGCAGCGAGCGCCTTGTCGACCTCCGGAACC
GCGCCTTTCTGTTTGTTGCCTATAACACCCTTATGCGCATGAGCGAGATTTCGCGCATACGAGTGGGTGA
TTTGGACCAGACAGGAGACACCGTTACCCTGCACATTTCCCATACGAAGACAATTACTACTGCGGCAGGC
TTGGATAAGGTGCTGTCGCGGCGCACGACGGCCGTGTTGAACGACTGGCTCGATGTATCCGGACTTCGGG
AGCACCCGGATGCGGTGCTGTTCCCACCTATTCATCGGTCGAACAAGGCTCGTATCACAACGACACCGCT
GACCGCACCGGCCATGGAGAAAATCTTCTCGGACGCTTGGGTGCTGCTCAACAAACGAGACGCCACGCCA
AATAAGGGACGATATCGCACGTGGACGGGACACAGCGCGCGTGTGGGTGCCGCCATCGACATGGCGGAGA
AACAGGTGTCCATGGTCGAAATCATGCAGGAGGGCACTTGGAAGAAACCCGAAACGTTGATGCGGTACTT
GAGGCGCGGCGGTGTTAGTGTCGGCGCCAATAGTCGCCTTATGGATAGCGGATCCCATGGCTTCCCTCCA
GAGGTGGAGGAGCAAGATGATGGCACTCTCCCCATGAGCTGCGCTCAAGAGAGTGGCATGGATCGTCACC
CCGCTGCTTGCGCCTCGGCTCGCATCAACGTGTAATCTAGAGGATCTTTGTGAAGGAACCTTACTTCTGT
GGTGTGACATAATTGGACAAACTACCTACAGAGATTTAAAGCTCTAAGGTAAATATAAAATTTTTAAGTG
TATAATGTGTTAAACTACTGATTCTAATTGTTTGTGTATTTTAGATTCCAACCTATGGAACTGATGAATG
GGAGCAGTGGTGGAATGCCTTTAATGAGGAAAACCTGTTTTGCTCAGAAGAAATGCCATCTAGTGATGAT
GAGGCTACTGCTGACTCTCAACATTCTACTCCTCCAAAAAAGAAGAGAAAGGTAGAAGACCCCAAGGACT
TTCCTTCAGAATTGCTAAGTTTTTTGAGTCATGCTGTGTTTAGTAATAGAACTCTTGCTTGCTTTGCTAT
TTACACCACAAAGGAAAAAGCTGCACTGCTATACAAGAAAATTATGGAAAAATATTTGATGTATAGTGCC
TTGACTAGAGATCATAATCAGCCATACCACATTTGTAGAGGTTTTACTTGCTTTAAAAAACCTCCCACAC
CTCCCCCTGAACCTGAAACATAAAATGAATGCAATTGTTGTTGTTAACTTGTTTATTGCAGCTTATAATG
GTTACAAATAAAGCAATAGCATCACAAATTTCACAAATAAAGCATTTTTTTCACTGCATTCTAGTTGTGG
TTTGTCCAAACTCATCAATGTATCTTATCATGTCTGGATCGATCTGGCCGGCCGTTTAAACGAATTCTTG
AAGACGAAAGGGCCTCGTGATACGCCTATTTTTATAGGTTAATGTCATGATAATAATGGTTTCTTA
