>Addgene plasmid #32146 | pJFRC173-20XUAS-IVS-Dre::PEST | addgene partial sequence | sequence record 38070 | hsp70-R2 5'-CGACGTGTTCACTTTGCTTG-3'
AAGCGCCTCTATTTATACTCCGGCGCTCGACGTCGCTAGAGTCTCCGCTCGGAGGACAGTACTCCGCTCG
GAGGACAGTACTCCGCTCGGAGGACAGTACTCCGCTCGGAGGACAGTACTCCGCTCGGAGGACAGTACTC
CGACCTGCAGGCATGCACTAGTGCTAGAGTCTCCGCTCGGAGGACAGTACTCCGCTCGGAGGACAGTACT
CCGCTCGGAGGACAGTACTCCGCTCGGAGGACAGTACTCCGCTCGGAGGACAGTACTCCGACCTGCAGGC
ATGCGCTAGCGCTAGAGTCTCCGCTCGGAGGACAGTACTCCGCTCGGAGGACAGTACTCCGCTCGGAGGA
CAGTACTCCGCTCGGAGGACAGTACTCCGCTCGGAGGACAGTACTCCGACCTGCAGGCATGCCCTAGGGC
TAGAGTCTCCGCTCGGAGGACAGTACTCCGCTCGGAGGACAGTACTCCGCTCGGAGGACAGTACTCCGCT
CGGAGGACAGTACTCCGCTCGGAGGACAGTACTCCGACCTGCAGGCATGCAAGCTTGCGGCCCTGGCCAC
GGGTGCGCATGATCGTGCTCCTGTCGTTGAGGACCCGGCTAGGCTGGCGGGGTTGCCTTACTGGTTAGCA
GAATGAATCACCGATACGCGAGCGAACGTGAAGCGACTGCTGCTGCAAAACGTCTGCGACCTGAGCAACA
ACATGAATGGTCTTCGGTTTCCGTGTTTCGTAAAGTCTGGAAACGCGGAAGTCAGCGCCCTGCACCATTA
TGTTCCGGAGGCGCGCCCTAGTTCCAGTGAAATCCAAGCATTTTCTAAATTAAATGTATTCTTATTATTA
TAGTTGTTATTTTTGATATATATAAACAACACTATTATGCCCACCATTTTTTTGAGATGCATCTACA
