>Addgene plasmid #32146 | pJFRC173-20XUAS-IVS-Dre::PEST | addgene partial sequence | sequence record 38072 | hsp70-F 5'-GAGCGCCGGAGTATAAATAGAG
TTCAATTCAAACAAGCAAAGTGAACACGTCGCTAAGCGAAAGCTAAGCAAATAAACAAGCGCAGCTGAAC
AAGCTAAACAATCTGCAGTAAAGTGCAAGTTAAAGTGAATCAATTAAAAGTAACCAGCAACCAAGTAAAT
CAACTGCAACTACTGAAATCTGCCAAGAAGTAATTATTGAATACAAGAAGAGAACTCTGAATAGATCTAA
AAGGTAGGTTCAACCACTGATGCCTAGGCACACCGAAACGACTAACCCTAATTCTTATCCTTTACTTCAG
GCGGCCGCGGCTCGAGAATCAAAATGAGTGAATTGATAATAAGTGGATCGTCCGGTGGCTTTCTCCGTAA
CATTGGAAAAGAGTACCAAGAAGCGGCCGAAAACTTCATGCGCTTCATGAACGATCAGGGAGCGTACGCG
CCTAATACCCTGAGGGATCTTCGGCTGGTGTTCCACTCCTGGGCTCGATGGTGCCATGCCCGCCAGTTGG
CGTGGTTCCCAATCAGCCCCGAAATGGCCCGCGAATACTTCCTCCAGCTGCATGACGCAGATTTGGCCAG
CACTACGATCGATAAGCATTACGCGATGCTGAATATGCTGTTGAGCCATTGCGGATTGCCACCGCTGAGC
GACGACAAGTCGGTGTCGCTGGCTATGCGTCGAATCCGCCGTGAGGCCGCCACTGAAAAAGGCGAGCGCA
CCGGCCAAGCCATTCCCCTGCGCTGGGATGATCTGAAACTCTTGGACGTGTTGCTGTCGCGCAGCGAGCG
CCTTGTCGACCTCCGGAACCGCGCCTTTCTGTTTGTTGCCTATAACACCCTTATGCGCATGAGCGAGATT
TCGCGCATACGAG
